>Addgene plasmid #125995 | 210_pAAV-ProD19-CatCh-GFP-WPRE | depositor full sequence | sequence record 241155 | 210_pAAV-ProD19-CatCh-GFP-WPRE sequence 6343 bps
CCTGCAGGCAGCTGCGCGCTCGCTCGCTCACTGAGGCCGCCCGGGCAAAGCCCGGGCGTCGGGCGACCTT
TGGTCGCCCGGCCTCAGTGAGCGAGCGAGCGCGCAGAGAGGGAGTGGCCAACTCCATCACTAGGGGTTCC
TGCGGCCGCACGCGTATCCTGGGGTTTAAACAGGACTAGGTCCACTGGGAGAAGAGGAAGTCAAACAGGA
CTAGTCATCGATAGGCTAGCCAGCTTAATTAATCAGATGAGACCGCAGAGCTACAGTTCAGTTGCAGCTT
GAGTCTGCCTCCCTGATAGAGAAACGGAATCAAGACCAGCTGTGAGACGGAGGCTGAAAGACACAGAGCA
CTTCAGAGAGTGAGCGGGGCTGCGGGTAGTCTGGGACAGGGGAGCCTCCTTGGGGCAAGCCCAGCAGGGG
GTGTTTGGGAAAGAAAGTTCACCAGGAGTTGGAGTATGACTCTCTGTCCTGGTTCAGCCCTGTGTGGCCG
TGTGACACGGACAGATTGGCTGTCACTTGGATGTGGCAGGATCATAGCTGCTGAGTGGAGCAGAGGGTGG
GAGGGTGCATTGGGCTGCACCGTGGAGGGAGGAGAGGAGAGCAAACAGACTGGGCAGAAGTGAGGCAGGT
CAGAGATGGGTCTGCTGATGGCATCTTCCTCAGGCACTTTAAGGATCCTCACATGGTCCTGCTGGAGTTA
GTAGAGGGTATATAATGGAAGCTCGACTTCCAGCTATCACATCCACTGTGTTGTTGTGAACTGGAATCCA
CTATAGGCCAAGATCCGCCACCATGGATTATGGAGGCGCCCTGAGTGCCGTTGGGCGCGAGCTGCTATTT
GTAACGAACCCAGTAGTCGTCAATGGCTCTGTACTTGTGCCTGAGGACCAGTGTTACTGCGCGGGCTGGA
TTGAGTCGCGTGGCACAAACGGTGCCCAAACGGCGTCGAACGTGCTGCAATGGCTTGCTGCTGGCTTCTC
CATCCTACTGCTTATGTTTTACGCCTACCAAACATGGAAGTCAACCTGCGGCTGGGAGGAGATCTATGTG
TGCGCTATCGAGATGGTCAAGGTGATTCTCGAGTTCTTCTTCGAGTTTAAGAACCCGTCCATGCTGTATC
TAGCCACAGGCCACCGCGTCCAGTGGTTGCGTTACGCCGAGTGGCTTCTCACCTGCCCGGTCATTTGCAT
TCACCTGTCAAACCTGACGGGCTTGTCCAACGACTACAGCAGGCGCACCATGGGTCTGCTTGTGTCTGAT
ATTGGCACAATTGTGTGGGGCGCCACTTCCGCCATGGCCACCGGATACGTCAAGGTCATCTTCTTCTGCC
TGGGTCTGTGTTATGGTGCTAACACGTTCTTTCACGCTGCCAAGGCCTACATCGAGGGTTACCACACCGT
GCCGAAGGGCCGGTGTCGCCAGGTGGTGACTGGCATGGCTTGGCTCTTCTTCGTATCATGGGGTATGTTC
CCCATCCTGTTCATCCTCGGCCCCGAGGGCTTCGGCGTCCTGAGCGTGTACGGCTCCACCGTCGGCCACA
CCATCATTGACCTGATGTCGAAGAACTGCTGGGGTCTGCTCGGCCACTACCTGCGCGTGCTGATCCACGA
GCATATCCTCATCCACGGCGACATTCGCAAGACCACCAAATTGAACATTGGTGGCACTGAGATTGAGGTC
GAGACGCTGGTGGAGGACGAGGCCGAGGCTGGCGCGGTACCCATGGTGAGCAAGGGCGAGGAGCTGTTCA
CCGGGGTGGTGCCCATCCTGGTCGAGCTGGACGGCGACGTAAACGGCCACAAGTTCAGCGTGTCCGGCGA
GGGCGAGGGCGATGCCACCTACGGCAAGCTGACCCTGAAGTTCATCTGCACCACCGGCAAGCTGCCCGTG
CCCTGGCCCACCCTCGTGACCACCCTGACCTACGGCGTGCAGTGCTTCAGCCGCTACCCCGACCACATGA
AGCAGCACGACTTCTTCAAGTCCGCCATGCCCGAAGGCTACGTCCAGGAGCGCACCATCTTCTTCAAGGA
CGACGGCAACTACAAGACCCGCGCCGAGGTGAAGTTCGAGGGCGACACCCTGGTGAACCGCATCGAGCTG
AAGGGCATCGACTTCAAGGAGGACGGCAACATCCTGGGGCACAAGCTGGAGTACAACTACAACAGCCACA
ACGTCTATATCATGGCCGACAAGCAGAAGAACGGCATCAAGGTGAACTTCAAGATCCGCCACAACATCGA
GGACGGCAGCGTGCAGCTCGCCGACCACTACCAGCAGAACACCCCCATCGGCGACGGCCCCGTGCTGCTG
CCCGACAACCACTACCTGAGCACCCAGTCCGCCCTGAGCAAAGACCCCAACGAGAAGCGCGATCACATGG
TCCTGCTGGAGTTCGTGACCGCCGCCGGGATCACTCTCGGCATGGACGAGCTGTACAAGTGATAAGAATT
CGATATCAAGCTTATCGATAATCAACCTCTGGATTACAAAATTTGTGAAAGATTGACTGGTATTCTTAAC
TATGTTGCTCCTTTTACGCTATGTGGATACGCTGCTTTAATGCCTTTGTATCATGCTATTGCTTCCCGTA
TGGCTTTCATTTTCTCCTCCTTGTATAAATCCTGGTTGCTGTCTCTTTATGAGGAGTTGTGGCCCGTTGT
CAGGCAACGTGGCGTGGTGTGCACTGTGTTTGCTGACGCAACCCCCACTGGTTGGGGCATTGCCACCACC
TGTCAGCTCCTTTCCGGGACTTTCGCTTTCCCCCTCCCTATTGCCACGGCGGAACTCATCGCCGCCTGCC
TTGCCCGCTGCTGGACAGGGGCTCGGCTGTTGGGCACTGACAATTCCGTGGTGTTGTCGGGGAAATCATC
GTCCTTTCCTTGGCTGCTCGCCTATGTTGCCACCTGGATTCTGCGCGGGACGTCCTTCTGCTACGTCCCT
TCGGCCCTCAATCCAGCGGACCTTCCTTCCCGCGGCCTGCTGCCGGCTCTGCGGCCTCTTCCGCGTCTTC
GCCTTCGCCCTCAGACGAGTCGGATCTCCCTTTGGGCCGCCTCCCCGCATCGATACCGAGCGCTGCTCGA
GAGATCTACGGGTGGCATCCCTGTGACCCCTCCCCAGTGCCTCTCCTGGCCCTGGAAGTTGCCACTCCAG
TGCCCACCAGCCTTGTCCTAATAAAATTAAGTTGCATCATTTTGTCTGACTAGGTGTCCTTCTATAATAT
TATGGGGTGGAGGGGGGTGGTATGGAGCAAGGGGCAAGTTGGGAAGACAACCTGTAGGGCCTGCGGGGTC
TATTGGGAACCAAGCTGGAGTGCAGTGGCACAATCTTGGCTCACTGCAATCTCCGCCTCCTGGGTTCAAG
CGATTCTCCTGCCTCAGCCTCCCGAGTTGTTGGGATTCCAGGCATGCATGACCAGGCTCAGCTAATTTTT
GTTTTTTTGGTAGAGACGGGGTTTCACCATATTGGCCAGGCTGGTCTCCAACTCCTAATCTCAGGTGATC
TACCCACCTTGGCCTCCCAAATTGCTGGGATTACAGGCGTGAACCACTGCTCCCTTCCCTGTCCTTCTGA
TTTTGTAGGTAACCACGTGCGGACCGAGCGGCCGCAGGAACCCCTAGTGATGGAGTTGGCCACTCCCTCT
CTGCGCGCTCGCTCGCTCACTGAGGCCGGGCGACCAAAGGTCGCCCGACGCCCGGGCTTTGCCCGGGCGG
CCTCAGTGAGCGAGCGAGCGCGCAGCTGCCTGCAGGGGCGCCTGATGCGGTATTTTCTCCTTACGCATCT
GTGCGGTATTTCACACCGCATA
[142 nt withheld, positions 3803-3944]
C
[141 nt withheld, positions 3946-4086]
CCTTTGACGTTGGAGTCCACGTTCTTT
[37 nt withheld, positions 4114-4150]
ACCCTATCTCGGGCTATTCTTTTGATTTATAAGGGATTTTGCCGATTTCGGCCTATTGGTTAAAAAATGA
GCTGATTTAACAAAAATTTAACGCGAATTTTAACAAAATATTAACGTTTACAATTTTATGGTGCACTCTC
AGTACAATCTGCTCTGATGCCGCATAGTTAAGCCAGCCCCGACACCCGCCAACACCCGCTGACGCGCCCT
GACGGGCTTGTCTGCTCCCGGCATCCGCTTACAGACAAGCTGTGACCGTCTCCGGGAGCTGCATGTGTCA
GAGGTTTTCACCGTCATCACCGAAACGCGCGAGACGAAAGGGCCTCGTGATACGCCTATTTTTATAGGTT
AATGTCATGATAATAATGGTTTCTTAGACGTCAGGTGGCACTTTTCGGGGAAATGTGCGCGGAACCCCTA
TTTGTTTATTTTTCTAAATACATTCAAATATGTATCCGCTCATGAGACAATAACCCTGATAAATGCTTCA
ATAATATTGAAAAAGGAAGAGTATGAGTATTCAACATTTCCGTGTCGCCCTTATTCCCTTTTTTGCGGCA
TTTTGCCTTCCTGTTTTTGCTCACCCAGAAACGCTGGTGAAAGTAAAAGATGCTGAAGATCAGTTGGGTG
CACGAGTGGGTTACATCGAACTGGATCTCAACAGCGGTAAGATCCTTGAGAGTTTTCGCCCCGAAGAACG
TTTTCCAATGATGAGCACTTTTAAAGTTCTGCTATGTGGCGCGGTATTATCCCGTATTGACGCCGGGCAA
GAGCAACTCGGTCGCCGCATACACTATTCTCAGAATGACTTGGTTGAGTACTCACCAGTCACAGAAAAGC
ATCTTACGGATGGCATGACAGTAAGAGAATTATGCAGTGCTGCCATAACCATGAGTGATAACACTGCGGC
CAACTTACTTCTGACAACGATCGGAGGACCGAAGGAGCTAACCGCTTTTTTGCACAACATGGGGGATCAT
GTAACTCGCCTTGATCGTTGGGAACCGGAGCTGAATGAAGCCATACCAAACGACGAGCGTGACACCACGA
TGCCTGTAGCAATGGCAACAACGTTGCGCAAACTATTAACTGGCGAACTACTTACTCTAGCTTCCCGGCA
ACAATTAATAGACTGGATGGAGGCGGATAAAGTTGCAGGACCACTTCTGCGCTCGGCCCTTCCGGCTGGC
TGGTTTATTGCTGATAAATCTGGAGCCGGTGAGCGTGGGTCTCGCGGTATCATTGCAGCACTGGGGCCAG
ATGGTAAGCCCTCCCGTATCGTAGTTATCTACACGACGGGGAGTCAGGCAACTATGGATGAACGAAATAG
ACAGATCGCTGAGATAGGTGCCTCACTGATTAAGCATTGGTAACTGTCAGACCAAGTTTACTCATATATA
CTTTAGATTGATTTAAAACTTCATTTTTAATTTAAAAGGATCTAGGTGAAGATCCTTTTTGATAATCTCA
TGACCAAAATCCCTTAACGTGAGTTTTCGTTCCACTGAGCGTCAGACCCCGTAGAAAAGATCAAAGGATC
TTCTTGAGATCCTTTTTTTCTGCGCGTAATCTGCTGCTTGCAAACAAAAAAACCACCGCTACCAGCGGTG
GTTTGTTTGCCGGATCAAGAGCTACCAACTCTTTTTCCGAAGGTAACTGGCTTCAGCAGAGCGCAGATAC
CAAATACTGTCCTTCTAGTGTAGCCGTAGTTAGGCCACCACTTCAAGAACTCTGTAGCACCGCCTACATA
CCTCGCTCTGCTAATCCTGTTACCAGTGGCTGCTGCCAGTGGCGATAAGTCGTGTCTTACCGGGTTGGAC
TCAAGACGATAGTTACCGGATAAGGCGCAGCGGTCGGGCTGAACGGGGGGTTCGTGCACACAGCCCAGCT
TGGAGCGAACGACCTACACCGAACTGAGATACCTACAGCGTGAGCTATGAGAAAGCGCCACGCTTCCCGA
AGGGAGAAAGGCGGACAGGTATCCGGTAAGCGGCAGGGTCGGAACAGGAGAGCGCACGAGGGAGCTTCCA
GGGGGAAACGCCTGGTATCTTTATAGTCCTGTCGGGTTTCGCCACCTCTGACTTGAGCGTCGATTTTTGT
GATGCTCGTCAGGGGGGCGGAGCCTATGGAAAAACGCCAGCAACGCGGCCTTTTTACGGTTCCTGGCCTT
TTGCTGGCCTTTTGCTCACATGT
Features (pLannotate 1.2.2; 16 found; start..end, strand, type, name):
      1..141     -  repeat_region  AAV2 ITR: inverted terminal repeat of adeno-associated virus serotype 2 inverted
    679..699     +  CDS            VC155 (fragment): C-terminal fragment of mVenus for use in bimolecular fluorescence complementation (BiFC) (Kodama and Hu, 2010)
    702..733     +  promoter       minP: minimal TATA-box promoter with low basal activity
    793..1718    +  CDS            ChR2 (fragment): N-terminal fragment of channelrhodopsin-2 from the alga Chlamydomonas reinhardtii (Nagel et al., 2003) blue light-activated cation channel
   1723..2439    +  CDS            EGFP: EGFP is a basic (constitutively fluorescent) green fluorescent protein published in 1996, derived from Aequorea victoria. It is reported to be a rapidly-maturing weak dimer with moderate acid sensitivity.
   2446..2470    +  misc_feature   MCS (fragment): pBluescript multiple cloning site
   2470..3058    +  misc_feature   WPRE: woodchuck hepatitis virus posttranscriptional regulatory element
   3090..3566    +  polyA_signal   hGH poly(A) signal: human growth hormone polyadenylation signal
   3606..3746    +  repeat_region  AAV2 ITR: inverted terminal repeat of adeno-associated virus serotype 2 inverted
   3751..3802    -  misc_feature   bom (fragment): basis of mobility region from pBR322
   3821..4201    +  rep_origin     M13 ori (sequence partly withheld): M13 bacteriophage origin of replication; arrow indicates direction of (+) strand synthesis
   4277..4326    -  misc_feature   bom (fragment): basis of mobility region from pBR322
   4428..4463    -  CDS            rop (fragment): Rop protein, which maintains plasmids at low copy number; rop
   4558..4662    +  promoter       AmpR promoter: bla
   4663..5523    +  CDS            AmpR: β-lactamase; bla; confers resistance to ampicillin, carbenicillin, and related antibiotics
   5694..6282    +  rep_origin     ori: high-copy-number ColE1/pMB1/pBR322/pUC origin of replication
