>Addgene plasmid #125995 | 210_pAAV-ProD19-CatCh-GFP-WPRE | addgene full sequence | sequence record 256794 | Addgene NGS Result
GCGGCCGCACGCGTATCCTGGGGTTTAAACAGGACTAGGTCCACTGGGAGAAGAGGAAGTCAAACAGGAC
TAGTCATCGATAGGCTAGCCAGCTTAATTAATCAGATGAGACCGCAGAGCTACAGTTCAGTTGCAGCTTG
AGTCTGCCTCCCTGATAGAGAAACGGAATCAAGACCAGCTGTGAGACGGAGGCTGAAAGACACAGAGCAC
TTCAGAGAGTGAGCGGGGCTGCGGGTAGTCTGGGACAGGGGAGCCTCCTTGGGGCAAGCCCAGCAGGGGG
TGTTTGGGAAAGAAAGTTCACCAGGAGTTGGAGTATGACTCTCTGTCCTGGTTCAGCCCTGTGTGGCCGT
GTGACACGGACAGATTGGCTGTCACTTGGATGTGGCAGGATCATAGCTGCTGAGTGGAGCAGAGGGTGGG
AGGGTGCATTGGGCTGCACCGTGGAGGGAGGAGAGGAGAGCAAACAGACTGGGCAGAAGTGAGGCAGGTC
AGAGATGGGTCTGCTGATGGCATCTTCCTCAGGCACTTTAAGGATCCTCACATGGTCCTGCTGGAGTTAG
TAGAGGGTATATAATGGAAGCTCGACTTCCAGCTATCACATCCACTGTGTTGTTGTGAACTGGAATCCAC
TATAGGCCAGGATCCGCCACCATGGATTATGGAGGCGCCCTGAGTGCCGTTGGGCGCGAGCTGCTATTTG
TAACGAACCCAGTAGTCGTCAATGGCTCTGTACTTGTGCCTGAGGACCAGTGTTACTGCGCGGGCTGGAT
TGAGTCGCGTGGCACAAACGGTGCCCAAACGGCGTCGAACGTGCTGCAATGGCTTGCTGCTGGCTTCTCC
ATCCTACTGCTTATGTTTTACGCCTACCAAACATGGAAGTCAACCTGCGGCTGGGAGGAGATCTATGTGT
GCGCTATCGAGATGGTCAAGGTGATTCTCGAGTTCTTCTTCGAGTTTAAGAACCCGTCCATGCTGTATCT
AGCCACAGGCCACCGCGTCCAGTGGTTGCGTTACGCCGAGTGGCTTCTCACCTGCCCGGTCATTTGCATT
CACCTGTCAAACCTGACGGGCTTGTCCAACGACTACAGCAGGCGCACCATGGGTCTGCTTGTGTCTGATA
TTGGCACAATTGTGTGGGGCGCCACTTCCGCCATGGCCACCGGATACGTCAAGGTCATCTTCTTCTGCCT
GGGTCTGTGTTATGGTGCTAACACGTTCTTTCACGCTGCCAAGGCCTACATCGAGGGTTACCACACCGTG
CCGAAGGGCCGGTGTCGCCAGGTGGTGACTGGCATGGCTTGGCTCTTCTTCGTATCATGGGGTATGTTCC
CCATCCTGTTCATCCTCGGCCCCGAGGGCTTCGGCGTCCTGAGCGTGTACGGCTCCACCGTCGGCCACAC
CATCATTGACCTGATGTCGAAGAACTGCTGGGGTCTGCTCGGCCACTACCTGCGCGTGCTGATCCACGAG
CATATCCTCATCCACGGCGACATTCGCAAGACCACCAAATTGAACATTGGTGGCACTGAGATTGAGGTCG
AGACGCTGGTGGAGGACGAGGCCGAGGCTGGCGCGGTACCCATGGTGAGCAAGGGCGAGGAGCTGTTCAC
CGGGGTGGTGCCCATCCTGGTCGAGCTGGACGGCGACGTAAACGGCCACAAGTTCAGCGTGTCCGGCGAG
GGCGAGGGCGATGCCACCTACGGCAAGCTGACCCTGAAGTTCATCTGCACCACCGGCAAGCTGCCCGTGC
CCTGGCCCACCCTCGTGACCACCCTGACCTACGGCGTGCAGTGCTTCAGCCGCTACCCCGACCACATGAA
GCAGCACGACTTCTTCAAGTCCGCCATGCCCGAAGGCTACGTCCAGGAGCGCACCATCTTCTTCAAGGAC
GACGGCAACTACAAGACCCGCGCCGAGGTGAAGTTCGAGGGCGACACCCTGGTGAACCGCATCGAGCTGA
AGGGCATCGACTTCAAGGAGGACGGCAACATCCTGGGGCACAAGCTGGAGTACAACTACAACAGCCACAA
CGTCTATATCATGGCCGACAAGCAGAAGAACGGCATCAAGGTGAACTTCAAGATCCGCCACAACATCGAG
GACGGCAGCGTGCAGCTCGCCGACCACTACCAGCAGAACACCCCCATCGGCGACGGCCCCGTGCTGCTGC
CCGACAACCACTACCTGAGCACCCAGTCCGCCCTGAGCAAAGACCCCAACGAGAAGCGCGATCACATGGT
CCTGCTGGAGTTCGTGACCGCCGCCGGGATCACTCTCGGCATGGACGAGCTGTACAAGTGATAAGAATTC
GATATCAAGCTTATCGATAATCAACCTCTGGATTACAAAATTTGTGAAAGATTGACTGGTATTCTTAACT
ATGTTGCTCCTTTTACGCTATGTGGATACGCTGCTTTAATGCCTTTGTATCATGCTATTGCTTCCCGTAT
GGCTTTCATTTTCTCCTCCTTGTATAAATCCTGGTTGCTGTCTCTTTATGAGGAGTTGTGGCCCGTTGTC
AGGCAACGTGGCGTGGTGTGCACTGTGTTTGCTGACGCAACCCCCACTGGTTGGGGCATTGCCACCACCT
GTCAGCTCCTTTCCGGGACTTTCGCTTTCCCCCTCCCTATTGCCACGGCGGAACTCATCGCCGCCTGCCT
TGCCCGCTGCTGGACAGGGGCTCGGCTGTTGGGCACTGACAATTCCGTGGTGTTGTCGGGGAAATCATCG
TCCTTTCCTTGGCTGCTCGCCTATGTTGCCACCTGGATTCTGCGCGGGACGTCCTTCTGCTACGTCCCTT
CGGCCCTCAATCCAGCGGACCTTCCTTCCCGCGGCCTGCTGCCGGCTCTGCGGCCTCTTCCGCGTCTTCG
CCTTCGCCCTCAGACGAGTCGGATCTCCCTTTGGGCCGCCTCCCCGCATCGATACCGAGCGCTGCTCGAG
AGATCTACGGGTGGCATCCCTGTGACCCCTCCCCAGTGCCTCTCCTGGCCCTGGAAGTTGCCACTCCAGT
GCCCACCAGCCTTGTCCTAATAAAATTAAGTTGCATCATTTTGTCTGACTAGGTGTCCTTCTATAATATT
ATGGGGTGGAGGGGGGTGGTATGGAGCAAGGGGCAAGTTGGGAAGACAACCTGTAGGGCCTGCGGGGTCT
ATTGGGAACCAAGCTGGAGTGCAGTGGCACAATCTTGGCTCACTGCAATCTCCGCCTCCTGGGTTCAAGC
GATTCTCCTGCCTCAGCCTCCCGAGTTGTTGGGATTCCAGGCATGCATGACCAGGCTCAGCTAATTTTTG
TTTTTTTGGTAGAGACGGGGTTTCACCATATTGGCCAGGCTGGTCTCCAACTCCTAATCTCAGGTGATCT
ACCCACCTTGGCCTCCCAAATTGCTGGGATTACAGGCGTGAACCACTGCTCCCTTCCCTGTCCTTCTGAT
TTTGTAGGTAACCACGTGCGGACCGAGCGGCCGCAGGAACCCCTAGTGATGGAGTTGGCCACTCCCTCTC
TGCGCGCTCGCTCGCTCACTGAGGCCGGGCGACCAAAGGTCGCCCGACGCCCGGGCTTTGCCCGGGCGGC
CTCAGTGAGCGAGCGAGCGCGCAGCTGCCTGCAGGGGCGCCTGATGCGGTATTTTCTCCTTACGCATCTG
TGCGGTATTTCACACCGCATA
[95 nt withheld, positions 3662-3756]
T
[46 nt withheld, positions 3758-3803]
C
[141 nt withheld, positions 3805-3945]
CCTTTGACGTTGGAGTCCACGTTCTTT
[37 nt withheld, positions 3973-4009]
ACTCTATCTCGGGCTATTCTTTTGATTTATAAGGGATTTTGCCGATTTCGGTCTATTGGTTAAAAAATGA
GCTGATTTAACAAAAATTTAACGCGAATTTTAACAAAATATTAACGTTTACAATTTTATGGTGCACTCTC
AGTACAATCTGCTCTGATGCCGCATAGTTAAGCCAGCCCCGACACCCGCCAACACCCGCTGACGCGCCCT
GACGGGCTTGTCTGCTCCCGGCATCCGCTTACAGACAAGCTGTGACCGTCTCCGGGAGCTGCATGTGTCA
GAGGTTTTCACCGTCATCACCGAAACGCGCGAGACGAAAGGGCCTCGTGATACGCCTATTTTTATAGGTT
AATGTCATGATAATAATGGTTTCTTAGACGTCAGGTGGCACTTTTCGGGGAAATGTGCGCGGAACCCCTA
TTTGTTTATTTTTCTAAATACATTCAAATATGTATCCGCTCATGAGACAATAACCCTGATAAATGCTTCA
ATAATATTGAAAAAGGAAGAGTATGAGTATTCAACATTTCCGTGTCGCCCTTATTCCCTTTTTTGCGGCA
TTTTGCCTTCCTGTTTTTGCTCACCCAGAAACGCTGGTGAAAGTAAAAGATGCTGAAGATCAGTTGGGTG
CACGAGTGGGTTACATCGAACTGGATCTCAACAGCGGTAAGATCCTTGAGAGTTTTCGCCCCGAAGAACG
TTTTCCAATGATGAGCACTTTTAAAGTTCTGCTATGTGGCGCGGTATTATCCCGTATTGACGCCGGGCAA
GAGCAACTCGGTCGCCGCATACACTATTCTCAGAATGACTTGGTTGAGTACTCACCAGTCACAGAAAAGC
ATCTTACGGATGGCATGACAGTAAGAGAATTATGCAGTGCTGCCATAACCATGAGTGATAACACTGCGGC
CAACTTACTTCTGACAACGATCGGAGGACCGAAGGAGCTAACCGCTTTTTTGCACAACATGGGGGATCAT
GTAACTCGCCTTGATCGTTGGGAACCGGAGCTGAATGAAGCCATACCAAACGACGAGCGTGACACCACGA
TGCCTGTAGCAATGGCAACAACGTTGCGCAAACTATTAACTGGCGAACTACTTACTCTAGCTTCCCGGCA
ACAATTAATAGACTGGATGGAGGCGGATAAAGTTGCAGGACCACTTCTGCGCTCGGCCCTTCCGGCTGGC
TGGTTTATTGCTGATAAATCTGGAGCCGGTGAGCGTGGGTCTCGCGGTATCATTGCAGCACTGGGGCCAG
ATGGTAAGCCCTCCCGTATCGTAGTTATCTACACGACGGGGAGTCAGGCAACTATGGATGAACGAAATAG
ACAGATCGCTGAGATAGGTGCCTCACTGATTAAGCATTGGTAACTGTCAGACCAAGTTTACTCATATATA
CTTTAGATTGATTTAAAACTTCATTTTTAATTTAAAAGGATCTAGGTGAAGATCCTTTTTGATAATCTCA
TGACCAAAATCCCTTAACGTGAGTTTTCGTTCCACTGAGCGTCAGACCCCGTAGAAAAGATCAAAGGATC
TTCTTGAGATCCTTTTTTTCTGCGCGTAATCTGCTGCTTGCAAACAAAAAAACCACCGCTACCAGCGGTG
GTTTGTTTGCCGGATCAAGAGCTACCAACTCTTTTTCCGAAGGTAACTGGCTTCAGCAGAGCGCAGATAC
CAAATACTGTTCTTCTAGTGTAGCCGTAGTTAGGCCACCACTTCAAGAACTCTGTAGCACCGCCTACATA
CCTCGCTCTGCTAATCCTGTTACCAGTGGCTGCTGCCAGTGGCGATAAGTCGTGTCTTACCGGGTTGGAC
TCAAGACGATAGTTACCGGATAAGGCGCAGCGGTCGGGCTGAACGGGGGGTTCGTGCACACAGCCCAGCT
TGGAGCGAACGACCTACACCGAACTGAGATACCTACAGCGTGAGCTATGAGAAAGCGCCACGCTTCCCGA
AGGGAGAAAGGCGGACAGGTATCCGGTAAGCGGCAGGGTCGGAACAGGAGAGCGCACGAGGGAGCTTCCA
GGGGGAAACGCCTGGTATCTTTATAGTCCTGTCGGGTTTCGCCACCTCTGACTTGAGCGTCGATTTTTGT
GATGCTCGTCAGGGGGGCGGAGCCTATGGAAAAACGCCAGCAACGCGGCCTTTTTACGGTTCCTGGCCTT
TTGCTGGCCTTTTGCTCACATGTCCTGCAGGCAGCTGCGCGCTCGCTCGCTCACTGAGGCCGCCCGGGCG
TCGGGCGACCTTTGGTCGCCCGGCCTCAGTGAGCGAGCGAGCGCGCAGAGAGGGAGTGGCCAACTCCATC
ACTAGGGGTTCCT
Features (pLannotate 1.2.2; 17 found; start..end, strand, type, name):
    538..558     +  CDS            VC155 (fragment): C-terminal fragment of mVenus for use in bimolecular fluorescence complementation (BiFC) (Kodama and Hu, 2010)
    561..592     +  promoter       minP: minimal TATA-box promoter with low basal activity
    652..1577    +  CDS            ChR2 (fragment): N-terminal fragment of channelrhodopsin-2 from the alga Chlamydomonas reinhardtii (Nagel et al., 2003) blue light-activated cation channel
   1582..2298    +  CDS            EGFP: EGFP is a basic (constitutively fluorescent) green fluorescent protein published in 1996, derived from Aequorea victoria. It is reported to be a rapidly-maturing weak dimer with moderate acid sensitivity.
   2305..2329    +  misc_feature   MCS (fragment): pBluescript multiple cloning site
   2329..2917    +  misc_feature   WPRE: woodchuck hepatitis virus posttranscriptional regulatory element
   2949..3425    +  polyA_signal   hGH poly(A) signal: human growth hormone polyadenylation signal
   3465..3605    +  repeat_region  AAV2 ITR: inverted terminal repeat of adeno-associated virus serotype 2 inverted
   3610..3661    -  misc_feature   bom (fragment): basis of mobility region from pBR322
   3680..4135    +  rep_origin     f1 ori (sequence partly withheld): f1 bacteriophage origin of replication; arrow indicates direction of (+) strand synthesis
   4136..4185    -  misc_feature   bom (fragment): basis of mobility region from pBR322
   4287..4322    -  CDS            rop (fragment): Rop protein, which maintains plasmids at low copy number; rop
   4417..4521    +  promoter       AmpR promoter: bla
   4522..5382    +  CDS            AmpR: β-lactamase; bla; confers resistance to ampicillin, carbenicillin, and related antibiotics
   5553..6141    +  rep_origin     ori: high-copy-number ColE1/pMB1/pBR322/pUC origin of replication
   6214..6241    +  repeat_region  AAV2 ITR (fragment): inverted terminal repeat of adeno-associated virus serotype 2 inverted
   6270..6297    +  repeat_region  AAV2 ITR (fragment): inverted terminal repeat of adeno-associated virus serotype 2 inverted
