[The description below was written by a language model from this plasmid's Addgene catalogue record and pLannotate feature annotations shown in this document.]
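Description:
210_pAAV-ProD19-CatCh-GFP-WPRE is an AAV transfer plasmid built on a pAAV backbone, in which an optogenetic expression cassette is flanked by AAV serotype 2 inverted terminal repeats so that it can be packaged into recombinant AAV particles. In bacteria it is maintained through a high-copy ColE1/pUC-type origin and selected with ampicillin via the β-lactamase gene. An f1/M13 phage origin is also present in the backbone. The depositor's sequence shows two complete ITRs. The NGS-derived sequence, about 11 nt shorter, annotates one intact ITR and only short fragments of the other, which could reflect either incomplete read-through of this hard-to-sequence repeat or a partial ITR deletion.

The payload is CatCh-GFP, the L132C variant of channelrhodopsin-2 fused to EGFP. ChR2 is a blue-light-gated cation channel from Chlamydomonas reinhardtii, and the EGFP fusion lets expressing cells be identified by fluorescence. Expression is driven by ProD19, a synthetic promoter. The annotation tool does not recognise ProD19 as such. It picks out only a minimal TATA-box promoter element immediately upstream of the coding sequence, along with a 21-nt match to a Venus fragment that is most likely spurious, so the unannotated region between the upstream ITR and this minimal promoter presumably carries the cell-type-specifying sequence. Downstream, a WPRE enhances transcript stability and expression, and a human growth hormone polyadenylation signal terminates the message.

The construct belongs to a collection of synthetic-promoter AAVs designed to target transgene expression to particular neuronal and glial cell types in the retina of mice, non-human primates and humans. The record does not state which cell types ProD19 targets.
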