Addgene plasmid #125995: 210_pAAV-ProD19-CatCh-GFP-WPRE
Purpose: Targeting expression to neuronal and glial cell types in mice, non-human primates, and human retina
Depositing lab: Botond Roska. Depositing organization: Friedrich Miescher Institute for Biomedical Research. Publication: Targeting neuronal and glial cell types with synthetic promoter AAVs in mice, non-human primates and humans. Juttner J, Szabo A, Gross-Scherf B, Morikawa RK, Rompani SB, Hantz P, Szikra T, Esposti F, Cowan CS, Bharioke A, Patino-Alvarez CP, Keles O, Kusnyerik A, Azoulay T, Hartl D, Krebs AR, Schubeler D, Hajdu RI, Lukats A, Nemeth J, Nagy ZZ, Wu KC, Wu RH, Xiang L, Fang XL, Jin ZB, Goldblum D, Hasler PW, Scholl HPN, Krol J, Roska B. Nat Neurosci. 2019 Jul 8. pii: 10.1038/s41593-019-0431-2. doi: 10.1038/s41593-019-0431-2. PubMed 31285614.
Backbone
  Vector backbone: pAAV
  Vector type: AAV
Growth in bacteria
  Bacterial resistance: Ampicillin, 100 μg/mL
  Growth temperature: 37°C
  Growth strain: NEB Stable
  Copy number: High Copy
Gene/Insert
  Gene/Insert name: CatCh-GFP (alt name: ChR2(L132C)-EGFP)
  Species: Synthetic
  Promoter: ProD19
  Cloning method: Restriction Enzyme; 5′ cloning site Unknown (unknown if destroyed); 3′ cloning site Unknown (unknown if destroyed)
Terms and licenses: Academic/Nonprofit Terms; Industry Terms: Not Available to Industry
Depositor comments: Please visit https://www.biorxiv.org/content/early/2018/10/04/434720.full.pdf for BioRxiv preprint
How to cite: 210_pAAV-ProD19-CatCh-GFP-WPRE was a gift from Botond Roska (Addgene plasmid # 125995 ; http://n2t.net/addgene:125995 ; RRID:Addgene_125995)
